Addgene plasmid #58435: FRP795_insul-(lexA-box)8-PminCYC1-Citrine-TCYC1
Purpose: Induces Citrine expression from a promoter containing 8 lexA boxes in yeast cells
Depositing lab: Joerg Stelling. Depositing organization: ETH Zurich (Swiss Federal Institute of Technology). Publication: Inducible, tightly regulated and growth condition-independent transcription factor in Saccharomyces cerevisiae. Ottoz DS, Rudolf F, Stelling J. Nucleic Acids Res. 2014 Jul 17. pii: gku616. 10.1093/nar/gku616 PubMed 25034689.
Backbone
  Vector backbone: pRS-derived
  Backbone manufacturer: Robert Gnuegge
  Backbone size w/o insert (bp): 4663
  Total vector size (bp): 6272
  Vector type: Yeast Expression
  Selectable markers: URA3
Growth in bacteria
  Bacterial resistance: Ampicillin, 100 μg/mL
  Growth temperature: 37°C
  Growth strain: DH5alpha
  Copy number: High Copy
Gene/Insert
  Gene/Insert name: CitrineA206K
  Species: Synthetic
  Insert size (bp): 1609
  Promoter: insul-(lexA-box)8-PminCYC1
  Cloning method: Restriction Enzyme; 5′ cloning site NotI (not destroyed); 3′ cloning site KpnI (not destroyed)
  Sequencing primers: 5′ TAATACGACTCACTATAGGG; 3′ AATTAACCCTCACTAAAGGG
Terms and licenses: Academic/Nonprofit Terms; Industry Terms: Not Available to Industry
Depositor comments: For integration in yeast, linearize plasmid with PacI.
How to cite: FRP795_insul-(lexA-box)8-PminCYC1-Citrine-TCYC1 was a gift from Joerg Stelling (Addgene plasmid # 58435 ; http://n2t.net/addgene:58435 ; RRID:Addgene_58435)
