[The description below was written by a language model from this plasmid's Addgene catalogue record and pLannotate feature annotations shown in this document.]
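Description:
FRP795_insul-(lexA-box)8-PminCYC1-Citrine-TCYC1 is a 6,272 bp yeast expression reporter plasmid built on a pRS-derived shuttle backbone. It is maintained in E. coli through a high-copy ColE1/pUC-type origin and an ampicillin resistance gene (β-lactamase with its own promoter). It also retains typical pBluescript/pRS remnants: an f1 phage origin, lacZα and lac promoter/operator fragments, and T7 and T3 promoters that flank the cloning region and provide sequencing primer sites. For yeast, the URA3 gene with its native promoter allows selection by uracil prototrophy. The feature table shows no yeast replication origin or centromere, and the depositor notes that the plasmid is linearized with PacI for integration, so it is meant to be used as an integrative vector rather than an episome. The record does not state the integration locus.

The payload is a 1,609 bp synthetic cassette cloned between NotI and KpnI. Its promoter, as named in the record, combines an insulator element, eight lexA operator boxes and a minimal CYC1 core promoter. This region lies between the T7 promoter and the reporter and was not annotated by the automated feature caller. It drives Citrine carrying the A206K substitution, the monomeric yellow fluorescent protein mCitrine, and is followed by the CYC1 transcription terminator. A minimal promoter has little activity by itself, so expression should depend on a LexA DNA-binding-domain transcription factor bound at the operator array. This plasmid does not encode such a factor. The construct therefore acts as a fluorescent readout for inducible, LexA-based synthetic transcription factor systems in Saccharomyces cerevisiae, with eight binding sites as its defining promoter configuration.
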