Features (pLannotate 1.2.2; 19 found; start..end, strand, type, name):
    137..188     +  misc_feature   bom (fragment): basis of mobility region from pBR322
    338..554     +  promoter       URA3 promoter: S. cerevisiae URA3
    555..1355    +  CDS            URA3: PYRF_YEAST - Experimental evidence at protein level: Swiss-Prot protein existence level 1. From Saccharomyces cerevisiae (strain ATCC 204508 / S288c) (Baker's yeast).
   1607..1660    +  misc_feature   bom (fragment): basis of mobility region from pBR322
   1661..2116    -  rep_origin     f1 ori (sequence partly withheld): f1 bacteriophage origin of replication; arrow indicates direction of (+) strand synthesis
   2124..2281    -  CDS            lacZα (fragment): LacZα fragment of β-galactosidase; lacZ fragment
   2284..2302    +  promoter       T7 promoter: promoter for bacteriophage T7 RNA polymerase
   2862..2905    +  misc_feature   MCS (fragment): pBluescript multiple cloning site
   2904..3620    +  CDS            mCitrine: mCitrine is a basic (constitutively fluorescent) yellow fluorescent protein published in 2001, derived from Aequorea victoria.
   3661..3910    +  terminator     CYC1 terminator: S. cerevisiae CYC1; transcription terminator for CYC1
   4022..4040    -  promoter       T3 promoter: promoter for bacteriophage T3 RNA polymerase
   4085..4101    -  protein_bind   lac operator: The lac repressor binds to the lac operator to inhibit transcription in E. coli. This inhibition can be relieved by adding lactose or isopropyl-β-D-thiogalactopyranoside (IPTG). lac repressor encoded by lacI
   4109..4139    -  promoter       lac promoter: promoter for the E. coli lac operon
   4154..4175    -  protein_bind   CAP binding site: CAP binding activates transcription in the presence of cAMP. E. coli catabolite activator protein
   4188..4280    -  CDS            lacI (fragment): lac repressor; lacI; The lac repressor binds to the lac operator to inhibit transcription in E. coli. This inhibition can be relieved by adding lactose or isopropyl-β-D-thiogalactopyranoside (IPTG).
   4463..5051    -  rep_origin     ori: high-copy-number ColE1/pMB1/pBR322/pUC origin of replication
   5222..6082    -  CDS            AmpR: β-lactamase; bla; confers resistance to ampicillin, carbenicillin, and related antibiotics
   6083..6187    -  promoter       AmpR promoter: bla
   6272..35      +  CDS            rop (fragment) (across the origin): Rop protein, which maintains plasmids at low copy number; rop
>Addgene plasmid #58435 | FRP795_insul-(lexA-box)8-PminCYC1-Citrine-TCYC1 | depositor full sequence | sequence record 90263 | FRP795_insul-(lexA-box)8-PminCYC1-Citrine-TCYC1 sequence 6272 bps
TCGCGCGTTTCGGTGATGACGGTGAAAACCTCTGACACATGCAGCTCCCGGAGACGGTCACAGCTTGTCT
GTAAGCGGATGCCGGGAGCAGACAAGCCCGTCAGGGCGCGTCAGCGGGTGTTGGCGGGTGTCGGGGCTGG
CTTAACTATGCGGCATCAGAGCAGATTGTACTGAGAGTGCACCATATGAGATGCTAAGAGATAGTGATGA
TATTTCATAAATAATGTAATTCTATATATGTTAATTACCTTTTTTGCGAGGCATATTTATGGTGAAGGAT
AAGTTTTGACCATCAAAGAAGGTTAATGTGGCTGTGGTTTCAGGGTCCATAAAGCTTTTCAATTCATCTT
TTTTTTTTTTGTTCTTTTTTTTGATTCCGGTTTCTTTGAAATTTTTTTGATTCGGTAATCTCCGAGCAGA
AGGAAGAACGAAGGAAGGAGCACAGACTTAGATTGGTATATATACGCATAGGTGGTGTTGAAGAAACATG
AAATTGCCCAGTATTCTTAACCCAACTGCACAGAACAAAAACCTGCAGGAAACGAAGATAAATCATGTCG
AAAGCTACATATAAGGAACGTGCTGCTACTCATCCTAGTCCTGTTGCTGCCAAGCTATTTAATATCATGC
ACGAAAAGCAAACAAACTTGTGTGCTTCATTGGATGTTCGTACCACCAAGGAATTACTGGAGTTAGTTGA
AGCATTAGGTCCCAAAATTTGTTTACTAAAAACACATGTGGATATCTTGACTGATTTTTCCATGGAGGGC
ACAGTTAAGCCGCTAAAGGCATTATCCGCCAAGTACAATTTTTTACTCTTCGAAGACAGAAAATTTGCTG
ACATTGGTAATACAGTCAAATTGCAGTACTCTGCGGGTGTATACAGAATAGCAGAATGGGCAGACATTAC
GAATGCACACGGTGTGGTGGGCCCAGGTATTGTTAGCGGTTTGAAGCAGGCGGCGGAAGAAGTAACAAAG
GAACCTAGAGGTCTTTTGATGTTAGCAGAATTGTCATGCAAGGGCTCCCTAGCTACTGGAGAATATACTA
AGGGTACTGTTGACATTGCGAAGAGCGACAAAGATTTTGTTATCGGCTTTATTGCTCAAAGAGACATGGG
TGGAAGAGATGAAGGTTACGATTGGTTGATTATGACACCCGGTGTGGGTTTAGATGACAAGGGAGACGCA
TTGGGTCAACAGTATAGAACCGTGGATGATGTGGTCTCTACAGGATCTGACATTATTATTGTTGGAAGAG
GACTATTTGCAAAGGGAAGGGATGCTAAGGTAGAGGGTGAACGTTACAGAAAAGCAGGCTGGGAAGCATA
TTTGAGAAGATGCGGCCAGCAAAACTAAAAAACTGTATTATAAGTAAATGCATGTATACTAAACTCACAA
ATTAGAGCTTCAATTTAATTATATCAGTTATTACCCGGGAATCTCGGTCGTAATGATTTCTATAATGACG
AAAAAAAAAAAATTGGAAAGAAAAAGCTTCATGGCCTTTATAAAAATTAATTAAGGAACTATCCAATACC
TCGCCAGAACCAAGTAACAGTATTTTACGGGGCACAAATCAAGAACAATAAGACAGGACTGTAAAGCATA
TGCGGTGTGAAATACCGCACAGATGCGTAAGGAGAAAATACCGCATCAGGAAATTGTAAACGTTAATATT
TTGTTAAAATTCGCGTTAAATTTTTGTTAAATCAGCTCATTTTTTAACCAATAGGCCGAAATCGGCAAAA
TCCCTTATAAATCAAAAGAATAGACCGAGATAGGGT
[37 nt withheld, positions 1787-1823]
AAAGAACGTGGACTCCAACGTCAAAGG
[49 nt withheld, positions 1851-1899]
T
[91 nt withheld, positions 1901-1991]
G
[124 nt withheld, positions 1993-2116]
CGCGCCATTCGCCATTCAGGCTGCGCAACTGTTGGGAAGGGCGATCGGTGCGGGCCTCTTCGCTATTACG
CCAGCTGGCGAAGGGGGGATGTGCTGCAAGGCGATTAAGTTGGGTAACGCCAGGGTTTTCCCAGTCACGA
CGTTGTAAAACGACGGCCAGTGAATTGTAATACGACTCACTATAGGGCGAATTGGAGAAACAGCGGCCGC
AATAATATATAAACCTGTATAATATAACCTTGAAGACTATATTTCTTTTCGAGCTCCCTAGGTGCTGTAT
ATACTCACAGCATAACTGTATATACACCCAGGGTCTAGGTGCTGTATATACTCACAGCATAACTGTATAT
ACACCCAGGGTCTAGGTGCTGTATATACTCACAGCATAACTGTATATACACCCAGGGTCTAGGTGCTGTA
TATACTCACAGCATAACTGTATATACACCCAGGGTCTAGGTGCTGTATATACTCACAGCATAACTGTATA
TACACCCAGGGTCTAGGTGCTGTATATACTCACAGCATAACTGTATATACACCCAGGGTCTAGGTGCTGT
ATATACTCACAGCATAACTGTATATACACCCAGGGTCTAGGTGCTGTATATACTCACAGCATAACTGTAT
ATACACCCAGGGTCTAGAGCATGTGCTCTGTATGTATATAAAACTCTTGTTTTCTTCTTTTCTCTTCTTT
CCTTATACATTAGGACCTTTGCAGCATAAATTACTATACTTCTATACTAGTGGATCCCCCGGGCTGCAGG
AATTCGATATCAAGCTTATGAGATCTAAAGGTGAAGAATTATTCACTGGTGTTGTCCCAATTTTGGTTGA
ATTAGATGGTGATGTTAATGGTCACAAATTTTCTGTCTCCGGTGAAGGTGAAGGTGATGCTACTTACGGT
AAATTGACCTTAAAATTTATTTGTACTACTGGTAAATTGCCAGTTCCATGGCCAACCTTAGTCACTACTT
TAGGTTATGGTTTGATGTGTTTTGCTAGATACCCAGATCATATGAAACAACATGACTTTTTCAAGTCTGC
CATGCCAGAAGGTTATGTTCAAGAAAGAACTATTTTTTTCAAAGATGACGGTAACTACAAGACCAGAGCT
GAAGTCAAGTTTGAAGGTGATACCTTAGTTAATAGAATCGAATTAAAAGGTATTGATTTTAAAGAAGATG
GTAACATTTTAGGTCACAAATTGGAATACAACTATAACTCTCACAATGTTTACATCATGGCTGACAAACA
AAAGAATGGTATCAAAGTTAACTTCAAAATTAGACACAACATTGAAGATGGTTCTGTTCAATTAGCTGAC
CATTATCAACAAAATACTCCAATTGGTGATGGTCCAGTCTTGTTACCAGACAACCATTACTTATCCTATC
AATCTAAGTTATCCAAAGATCCAAACGAAAAGAGAGACCACATGGTCTTGTTAGAATTTGTTACTGCTGC
TGGTATTACCCATGGTATGGATGAATTGTACAAAGGATCCTAACTCGAGACAGGCCCCTTTTCCTTTGTC
TATATCATGTAATTAGTTATGTCACGCTTACATTCACGCCCTCCTCCCACATCCGCTCTAACCGAAAAGG
AAGGAGTTAGACAACCTGAAGTCTAGGTCCCTATTTATTTTTTTTAATAGTTATGTTAGTATTAAGAACG
TTATTTATATTTCAAATTTTTCTTTTTTTTCTGTACAAACGCGTGTACGCATGTAACATTATACTGAAAA
CCTTGCTTGAGAAGGTTTTGGGACGCTCGAAGGCTTTAATTTGCAAGGTTCGCAGTTTACACTCTCATCG
TCGCTCTCATCATCGCTTCCGTTGTTGTTTTCCTTAGTAGCGTCTGCTTGGTACCCAGCTTCGGCCGTGT
ACCCAGCTTTTGTTCCCTTTAGTGAGGGTTAATTCCGAGCTTGGCGTAATCATGGTCATAGCTGTTTCCT
GTGTGAAATTGTTATCCGCTCACAATTCCACACAACATAGGAGCCGGAAGCATAAAGTGTAAAGCCTGGG
GTGCCTAATGAGTGAGGTAACTCACATTAATTGCGTTGCGCTCACTGCCCGCTTTCCAGTCGGGAAACCT
GTCGTGCCAGCTGCATTAATGAATCGGCCAACGCGCGGGGAGAGGCGGTTTGCGTATTGGGCGCTCTTCC
GCTTCCTCGCTCACTGACTCGCTGCGCTCGGTCGTTCGGCTGCGGCGAGCGGTATCAGCTCACTCAAAGG
CGGTAATACGGTTATCCACAGAATCAGGGGATAACGCAGGAAAGAACATGTGAGCAAAAGGCCAGCAAAA
GGCCAGGAACCGTAAAAAGGCCGCGTTGCTGGCGTTTTTCCATAGGCTCGGCCCCCCTGACGAGCATCAC
AAAAATCGACGCTCAAGTCAGAGGTGGCGAAACCCGACAGGACTATAAAGATACCAGGCGTTCCCCCCTG
GAAGCTCCCTCGTGCGCTCTCCTGTTCCGACCCTGCCGCTTACCGGATACCTGTCCGCCTTTCTCCCTTC
GGGAAGCGTGGCGCTTTCTCAATGCTCACGCTGTAGGTATCTCAGTTCGGTGTAGGTCGTTCGCTCCAAG
CTGGGCTGTGTGCACGAACCCCCCGTTCAGCCCGACCGCTGCGCCTTATCCGGTAACTATCGTCTTGAGT
CCAACCCGGTAAGACACGACTTATCGCCACTGGCAGCAGCCACTGGTAACAGGATTAGCAGAGCGAGGTA
TGTAGGCGGTGCTACAGAGTTCTTGAAGTGGTGGCCTAACTACGGCTACACTAGAAGGACAGTATTTGGT
ATCTGCGCTCTGCTGAAGCCAGTTACCTTCGGAAAAAGAGTTGGTAGCTCTTGATCCGGCAAACAAACCA
CCGCTGGTAGCGGTGGTTTTTTTGTTTGCAAGCAGCAGATTACGCGCAGAAAAAAAGGATCTCAAGAAGA
TCCTTTGATCTTTTCTACGGGGTCTGACGCTCAGTGGAACGAAAACTCACGTTAAGGGATTTTGGTCATG
AGATTATCAAAAAGGATCTTCACCTAGATCCTTTTAAATTAAAAATGAAGTTTTAAATCAATCTAAAGTA
TATATGAGTAAACTTGGTCTGACAGTTACCAATGCTTAATCAGTGAGGCACCTATCTCAGCGATCTGTCT
ATTTCGTTCATCCATAGTTGCCTGACTGCCCGTCGTGTAGATAACTACGATACGGGAGGGCTTACCATCT
GGCCCCAGTGCTGCAATGATACCGCGAGACCCACGCTCACCGGCTCCAGATTTATCAGCAATAAACCAGC
CAGCCGGAAGGGCCGAGCGCAGAAGTGGTCCTGCAACTTTATCCGCCTCCATCCAGTCTATTAATTGTTG
CCGGGAAGCTAGAGTAAGTAGTTCGCCAGTTAATAGTTTGCGCAACGTTGTTGCCATTGCTACAGGCATC
GTGGTGTCACGCTCGTCGTTTGGTATGGCTTCATTCAGCTCCGGTTCCCAACGATCAAGGCGAGTTACAT
GATCCCCCATGTTGTGAAAAAAAGCGGTTAGCTCCTTCGGTCCTCCGATCGTTGTCAGAAGTAAGTTGGC
CGCAGTGTTATCACTCATGGTTATGGCAGCACTGCATAATTCTCTTACTGTCATGCCATCCGTAAGATGC
TTTTCTGTGACTGGTGAGTACTCAACCAAGTCATTCTGAGAATAGTGTATGCGGCGACCGAGTTGCTCTT
GCCCGGCGTCAATACGGGATAATACCGCGCCACATAGCAGAACTTTAAAAGTGCTCATCATTGGAAAACG
TTCTTCGGGGCGAAAACTCTCAAGGATCTTACCGCTGTTGAGATCCAGTTCGATGTAACCCACTCGTGCA
CCCAACTGATCTTCAGCATCTTTTACTTTCACCAGCGTTTCTGGGTGAGCAAAAACAGGAAGGCAAAATG
CCGCAAAAAAGGGAATAAGGGCGACACGGAAATGTTGAATACTCATACTCTTCCTTTTTCAATATTATTG
AAGCATTTATCAGGGTTATTGTCTCATGAGCGGATACATATTTGAATGTATTTAGAAAAATAAACAAATA
GGGGTTCCGCGCACATTTCCCCGAAAAGTGCCACCTGACGTCTTATTATCATGACATTAACCTATAAAAA
TAGGCGTATCACGAGGCCCTTTCGTC
