>Addgene plasmid #58435 | FRP795_insul-(lexA-box)8-PminCYC1-Citrine-TCYC1 | addgene partial sequence | sequence record 92562 | T7 5'-TAATACGACTCACTATAGGG-3'
ATAATATATAAACCTGTATAATATAACCTTGAAGACTATATTTCTTTTCGAGCTCCCTAGGTGCTGTATA
TACTCACAGCATAACTGTATATACACCCAGGGTCTAGGTGCTGTATATACTCACAGCATAACTGTATATA
CACCCAGGGTCTAGGTGCTGTATATACTCACAGCATAACTGTATATACACCCAGGGTCTAGGTGCTGTAT
ATACTCACAGCATAACTGTATATACACCCAGGGTCTAGGTGCTGTATATACTCACAGCATAACTGTATAT
ACACCCAGGGTCTAGGTGCTGTATATACTCACAGCATAACTGTATATACACCCAGGGTCTAGGTGCTGTA
TATACTCACAGCATAACTGTATATACACCCAGGGTCTAGGTGCTGTATATACTCACAGCATAACTGTATA
TACACCCAGGGTCTAGAGCATGTGCTCTGTATGTATATAAAACTCTTGTTTTCTTCTTTTCTCTTCTTTC
CTTATACATTAGGACCTTTGCAGCATAAATTACTATACTTCTATACTAGTGGATCCCCCGGGCTGCAGGA
ATTCGATATCAAGCTTATGAGATCTAAAGGTGAAGAATTATTCACTGGTGTTGTCCCAATTTTGGTTGAA
TTAGATGGTGATGTTAATGGTCACAAATTTTCTGTCTCCGGTGAAGGTGAAGGTGATGCTACTTACGGTA
AATTGACCTTAAAATTTATTTGTACTACTGGTAAATTGCCAGTTCCATGGCCAACCTTAGTCACTACTTT
AGGTTATGGTTTGATGTGTTTTGCTAGATACCCAGATCATATGAAACAA
