>Addgene plasmid #58435 | FRP795_insul-(lexA-box)8-PminCYC1-Citrine-TCYC1 | addgene partial sequence | sequence record 92563 | T3 5'-GCAATTAACCCTCACTAAAGG-3'
AGCTGGGTACCAAGCAGACGCTACTAAGGAAAACAACAACGGAAGCGATGATGAGAGCGACGATGAGAGT
GTAAACTGCGAACCTTGCAAATTAAAGCCTTCGAGCGTCCCAAAACCTTCTCAAGCAAGGTTTTCAGTAT
AATGTTACATGCGTACACGCGTTTGTACAGAAAAAAAAGAAAAATTTGAAATATAAATAACGTTCTTAAT
ACTAACATAACTATTAAAAAAAATAAATAGGGACCTAGACTTCAGGTTGTCTAACTCCTTCCTTTTCGGT
TAGAGCGGATGTGGGAGGAGGGCGTGAATGTAAGCGTGACATAACTAATTACATGATATAGACAAAGGAA
AAGGGGCCTGTCTCGAGTTAGGATCCTTTGTACAATTCATCCATACCATGGGTAATACCAGCAGCAGTAA
CAAATTCTAACAAGACCATGTGGTCTCTCTTTTCGTTTGGATCTTTGGATAACTTAGATTGATAGGATAA
GTAATGGTTGTCTGGTAACAAGACTGGACCATCACCAATTGGAGTATTTTGTTGATAATGGTCAGCTAAT
TGAACAGAACCATCTTCAATGTTGTGTCTAATTTTGAAGTTAACTTTGATACCATTCTTTTGTTTGTCAG
CCATGATGTAAACATTGTGAGAGTTATAGTTGTATTCCAATTTGTGACCTAAAATGTTACCATCTTCTTT
AAAATCAATACCTTTTAATTCGATTCTATTAACTAAGGTATCACCTTCAAACTTGACTTCAGCTCTGGTC
TTGTAGTTACCGTCATCTTTGAAAAAAATAGTTCTTTCTTGAACATAACCTTCTGGCATGGCAGACTTGA
AAAAGTCATGTTGTTTCATATGATCTGGGTATCTAGCAAAACACATCAAACCATAACCTAAAGTAGTGAC
TAAGGTTGGCCATGGAACTGGCAATTTACCAGTAGTACAAATAAA
